>Addgene plasmid #212000 | pKLV2-U6gRNA5(ZNF649_5-1)-PGKpuroBFP-W | addgene full sequence | sequence record 420027 | Addgene NGS Result
GTCAATAATGACGTATGTTCCCATAGTAACGCCAATAGGGACTTTCCATTGACGTCAATGGGTGGAGTAT
TTACGGTAAACTGCCCACTTGGCAGTACATCAAGTGTATCATATGCCAAGTACGCCCCCTATTGACGTCA
ATGACGGTAAATGGCCCGCCTGGCATTATGCCCAGTACATGACCTTATGGGACTTTCCTACTTGGCAGTA
CATCTACGTATTAGTCATCGCTATTACCATGGTGATGCGGTTTTGGCAGTACATCAATGGGCGTGGATAG
CGGTTTGACTCACGGGGATTTCCAAGTCTCCACCCCATTGACGTCAATGGGAGTTTGTTTTGGCACCAAA
ATCAACGGGACTTTCCAAAATGTCGTAACAACTCCGCCCCATTGACGCAAATGGGCGGTAGGCGTGTACG
GTGGGAGGTCTATATAAGCAGCGCGTTTTGCCTGTACTGGGTCTCTCTGGTTAGACCAGATCTGAGCCTG
GGAGCTCTCTGGCTAACTAGGGAACCCACTGCTTAAGCCTCAATAAAGCTTGCCTTGAGTGCTTCAAGTA
GTGTGTGCCCGTCTGTTGTGTGACTCTGGTAACTAGAGATCCCTCAGACCCTTTTAGTCAGTGTGGAAAA
TCTCTAGCAGTGGCGCCCGAACAGGGACTTGAAAGCGAAAGGGAAACCAGAGGAGCTCTCTCGACGCAGG
ACTCGGCTTGCTGAAGCGCGCACGGCAAGAGGCGAGGGGCGGCGACTGGTGAGTACGCCAAAAATTTTGA
CTAGCGGAGGCTAGAAGGAGAGAGATGGGTGCGAGAGCGTCAGTATTAAGCGGGGGAGAATTAGATCGCG
ATGGGAAAAAATTCGGTTAAGGCCAGGGGGAAAGAAAAAATATAAATTAAAACATATAGTATGGGCAAGC
AGGGAGCTAGAACGATTCGCAGTTAATCCTGGCCTGTTAGAAACATCAGAAGGCTGTAGACAAATACTGG
GACAGCTACAACCATCCCTTCAGACAGGATCAGAAGAACTTAGATCATTATATAATACAGTAGCAACCCT
CTATTGTGTGCATCAAAGGATAGAGATAAAAGACACCAAGGAAGCTTTAGACAAGATAGAGGAAGAGCAA
AACAAAAGTAAGACCACCGCACAGCAAGCGGCCGGCCGCGCTGATCTTCAGACCTGGAGGAGGAGATATG
AGGGACAATTGGAGAAGTGAATTATATAAATATAAAGTAGTAAAAATTGAACCATTAGGAGTAGCACCCA
CCAAGGCAAAGAGAAGAGTGGTGCAGAGAGAAAAAAGAGCAGTGGGAATAGGAGCTTTGTTCCTTGGGTT
CTTGGGAGCAGCAGGAAGCACTATGGGCGCAGCGTCAATGACGCTGACGGTACAGGCCAGACAATTATTG
TCTGGTATAGTGCAGCAGCAGAACAATTTGCTGAGGGCTATTGAGGCGCAACAGCATCTGTTGCAACTCA
CAGTCTGGGGCATCAAGCAGCTCCAGGCAAGAATCCTGGCTGTGGAAAGATACCTAAAGGATCAACAGCT
CCTGGGGATTTGGGGTTGCTCTGGAAAACTCATTTGCACCACTGCTGTGCCTTGGAATGCTAGTTGGAGT
AATAAATCTCTGGAACAGATTTGGAATCACACGACCTGGATGGAGTGGGACAGAGAAATTAACAATTACA
CAAGCTTAATACACTCCTTAATTGAAGAATCGCAAAACCAGCAAGAAAAGAATGAACAAGAATTATTGGA
ATTAGATAAATGGGCAAGTTTGTGGAATTGGTTTAACATAACAAATTGGCTGTGGTATATAAAATTATTC
ATAATGATAGTAGGAGGCTTGGTAGGTTTAAGAATAGTTTTTGCTGTACTTTCTATAGTGAATAGAGTTA
GGCAGGGATATTCACCATTATCGTTTCAGACCCACCTCCCAACCCCGAGGGGACCCGACAGGCCCGAAGG
AATAGAAGAAGAAGGTGGAGAGAGAGACAGAGACAGATCCATTCGATTAGTGAACGGATCGGCACTGCGT
GCGCCAATTCTGCAGACAAATGGCAGTATTCATCCACAATTTTAAAAGAAAAGGGGGGATTGGGGGGTAC
AGTGCAGGGGAAAGAATAGTAGACATAATAGCAACAGACATACAAACTAAAGAATTACAAAAACAAATTA
CAAAAATTCAAAATTTTCGGGTTTATTACAGGGACAGCAGAGATCCAGTTTGGTTAGTACCGGGCCCTAC
GCGTCCAAGGTCGGGCAGGAAGAGGGCCTATTTCCCATGATTCCTTCATATTTGCATATACGATACAAGG
CTGTTAGAGAGATAATTAGAATTAATTTGACTGTAAACACAAAGATATTAGTACAAAATACGTGACGTAG
AAAGTAATAATTTCTTGGGTAGTTTGCAGTTTTAAAATTATGTTTTAAAATGGACTATCATATGCTTACC
GTAACTTGAAAGTATTTCGATTTCTTGGCTTTATATATCTTGTGGAAAGGACGAAACACCGAATCATGAA
CAAATGCCTAGTTTAAGAGCTATGCTGGAAACAGCATAGCAAGTTTAAATAAGGCTAGTCCGTTATCAAC
TTGAAAAAGTGGCACCGAGTCGGTGCTTTTTTTGGATCCAATTCTACCGGGTAGGGGAGGCGCTTTTCCC
AAGGCAGTCTGGAGCATGCGCTTTAGCAGCCCCGCTGGGCACTTGGCGCTACACAAGTGGCCTCTGGCCT
CGCACACATTCCACATCCACCGGTAGGCGCCAACCGGCTCCGTTCTTTGGTGGCCCCTTCGCGCCACCTT
CTACTCCTCCCCTAGTCAGGAAGTTCCCCCCCGCCCCGCAGCTCGCGTCGTGCAGGACGTGACAAATGGA
AGTAGCACGTCTCACTAGTCTCGTGCAGATGGACAGCACCGCTGAGCAATGGAAGCGGGTAGGCCTTTGG
GGCAGCGGCCAATAGCAGCTTTGCTCCTTCGCTTTCTGGGCTCAGAGGCTGGGAAGGGGTGGGTCCGGGG
GCGGGCTCAGGGGCGGGCTCAGGGGCGGGGCGGGCGCCCGAAGGTCCTCCGGAGGCCCGGCATTCTGCAC
GCTTCAAAAGCGCACGTCTGCCGCGCTGTTCTCCTCTTCCTCATCTCCGGGCCTTTCGACCTGCATCCAT
CTAGATCTCGAGCAGCTGAAGCTTACCATGACCGAGTACAAGCCCACGGTGCGCCTCGCCACCCGCGACG
ACGTCCCCAGGGCCGTACGCACCCTCGCCGCCGCGTTCGCCGACTACCCCGCCACGCGCCACACCGTCGA
TCCGGACCGCCACATCGAGCGGGTCACCGAGCTGCAAGAACTCTTCCTCACGCGCGTCGGGCTCGACATC
GGCAAGGTGTGGGTCGCGGACGACGGCGCCGCGGTGGCGGTCTGGACCACGCCGGAGAGCGTCGAAGCGG
GGGCGGTGTTCGCCGAGATCGGCCCGCGCATGGCCGAGTTGAGCGGTTCCCGGCTGGCCGCGCAGCAACA
GATGGAAGGCCTCCTGGCGCCGCACCGGCCCAAGGAGCCCGCGTGGTTCCTGGCCACCGTCGGCGTCTCG
CCCGACCACCAGGGCAAGGGTCTGGGCAGCGCCGTCGTGCTCCCCGGAGTGGAGGCGGCCGAGCGCGCCG
GGGTGCCCGCCTTCCTGGAGACCTCCGCGCCCCGCAACCTCCCCTTCTACGAGCGGCTCGGCTTCACCGT
CACCGCCGACGTCGAGGTGCCCGAAGGACCGCGCACCTGGTGCATGACCCGCAAGCCCGGTGCCGGCGGC
GGGTCCGGAGGAGAGGGCAGAGGAAGTCTCCTAACATGCGGTGACGTGGAGGAGAATCCTGGCCCAATGA
GCGAGCTGATTAAGGAGAACATGCACATGAAGCTGTACATGGAGGGCACCGTGGACAACCATCACTTCAA
GTGCACATCCGAGGGCGAAGGCAAGCCCTACGAGGGCACCCAGACCATGAGAATCAAGGTGGTCGAGGGC
GGCCCTCTCCCCTTCGCCTTCGACATCCTGGCTACTAGCTTCCTCTACGGCAGCAAGACCTTCATCAACC
ACACCCAGGGCATCCCCGACTTCTTCAAGCAGTCCTTCCCTGAGGGCTTCACATGGGAGAGAGTCACCAC
ATACGAGGACGGGGGCGTGCTGACCGCTACCCAGGACACCAGCCTCCAGGACGGCTGCCTCATCTACAAC
GTCAAGATCAGAGGGGTGAACTTCACATCCAACGGCCCTGTGATGCAGAAGAAAACACTCGGCTGGGAGG
CCTTCACCGAGACGCTGTACCCCGCTGACGGCGGCCTGGAAGGCAGAAACGACATGGCCCTGAAGCTCGT
GGGCGGGAGCCATCTGATCGCAAACATCAAGACCACATATAGATCCAAGAAACCCGCTAAGAACCTCAAG
ATGCCTGGCGTCTACTATGTGGACTACAGACTGGAAAGAATCAAGGAGGCCAACAACGAGACCTACGTCG
AGCAGCACGAGGTGGCAGTGGCCAGATACTGCGACCTCCCTAGCAAACTGGGGCACAAGCTTAATTGAGC
GGCCGCTCAACCTCTGGATTACAAAATTTGTGAAAGATTGACTGGTATTCTTAACTATGTTGCTCCTTTT
ACGCTATGTGGATACGCTGCTTTAATGCCTTTGTATCATGCTATTGCTTCCCGTATGGCTTTCATTTTCT
CCTCCTTGTATAAATCCTGGTTGCTGTCTCTTTATGAGGAGTTGTGGCCCGTTGTCAGGCAACGTGGCGT
GGTGTGCACTGTGTTTGCTGACGCAACCCCCACTGGTTGGGGCATTGCCACCACCTGTCAGCTCCTTTCC
GGGACTTTCGCTTTCCCCCTCCCTATTGCCACGGCGGAACTCATCGCCGCCTGCCTTGCCCGCTGCTGGA
CAGGGGCTCGGCTGTTGGGCACTGACAATTCCGTGGTGTTGTCGGGGAAATCATCGTCCTTTCCTTGGCT
GCTCGCCTGTGTTGCCACCTGGATTCTGCGCGGGACGTCCTTCTGCTACGTCCCTTCGGCCCTCAATCCA
GCGGACCTTCCTTCCCGCGGCCTGCTGCCGGCTCTGCGGCCTCTTCCGCGTCTACGCCTTCGCCCTCAGA
CGAGTCGGATCTCCCTTTGGGCCGCCTCCCCGCAGGTACCTTTAAGACCAATGACTTACAAGGCAGCTGT
AGATCTTAGCCACTTTTTAAAAGAAAAGGGGGGACTGGAAGGGCTAATTCACTCCCAAAGAAGTCAAGAT
CTGCTTTTTGCCTGTACTGGGTCTCTCTGGTTAGACCAGAGTCTCTCTGGTTAGACCAGATCTGAGCCTG
GGAGCTCTCTGGCTAACTAGGGAACCCACTGCTTAAGCCTCAATAAAGCTTGCCTTGAGTGCTTCAAGTA
GTGTGTGCCCGTCTGTTGTGTGACTCTGGTAACTAGAGATCCCTCAGACCCTTTTAGTCAGTGTGGAAAA
TCTCTAGCAGTTTAAACCCGCTGATCAGCCTCGACTGTGCCTTCTAGTTGCCAGCCATCTGTTGTTTGCC
CCTCCCCCGTGCCTTCCTTGACCCTGGAAGGTGCCACTCCCACTGTCCTTTCCTAATAAAATGAGGAAAT
TGCATCGCATTGTCTGAGTAGGTGTCATTCTATTCTGGGGGGTGGGGTGGGGCAGGACAGCAAGGGGGAG
GATTGGGAAGTCAATAGCAGGCATGCTGGGGATGCGGTGGGCTCTATGGGCGGCCGTTAATTAAGCTTTT
GTTCCCTTTAGTGAGGGTTAATTGCGCGCTTGGCGTAATCATGGTCATAGCTGTTTCCTGTGTGAAATTG
TTATCCGCTCACAATTCCACACAACATACGAGCCGGGAGCATAAAGTGTAAAGCCTGGGGTGCCTAATGA
GTGAGCTAACTCACATTAATTGCGTTGCGCTCACTGCCCGCTTTCCAGTCGGGAAACCTGTCGTGCCAGC
TGCATTAATGAATCGGCCAACGCGCGGGGAGAGGCGGTTTGCGTATTGGGCGCTCTTCCGCTTCCTCGCT
CACTGACTCGCTGCGCTCGGTCGTTCGGCTGCGGCGAGCGGTATCAGCTCACTCAAAGGCGGTAATACGG
TTATCCACAGAATCAGGGGATAACGCAGGAAAGAACATGTGAGCAAAAGGCCAGCAAAAGGCCAGGAACC
GTAAAAAGGCCGCGTTGCTGGCGTTTTTCCATAGGCTCCGCCCCCCTGACGAGCATCACAAAAATCGACG
CTCAAGTCAGAGGTGGCGAAACCCGACAGGACTATAAAGATACCAGGCGTTTCCCCCTGGAAGCTCCCTC
GTGCGCTCTCCTGTTCCGACCCTGCCGCTTACCGGATACCTGTCCGCCTTTCTCCCTTCGGGAAGCGTGG
CGCTTTCTCATAGCTCACGCTGTAGGTATCTCAGTTCGGTGTAGGTCGTTCGCTCCAAGCTGGGCTGTGT
GCACGAACCCCCCGTTCAGCCCGACCGCTGCGCCTTATCCGGTAACTATCGTCTTGAGTCCAACCCGGTA
AGACACGACTTATCGCCACTGGCAGCAGCCACTGGTAACAGGATTAGCAGAGCGAGGTATGTAGGCGGTG
CTACAGAGTTCTTGAAGTGGTGGCCTAACTACGGCTACACTAGAAGAACAGTATTTGGTATCTGCGCTCT
GCTGAAGCCAGTTACCTTCGGAAAAAGAGTTGGTAGCTCTTGATCCGGCAAACAAACCACCGCTGGTAGC
GGTGGTTTTTTTGTTTGCAAGCAGCAGATTACGCGCAGAAAAAAAGGATCTCAAGAAGATCCTTTGATCT
TTTCTACGGGGTCTGACGCTCAGTGGAACGAAAACTCACGTTAAGGGATTTTGGTCATGAGATTATCAAA
AAGGATCTTCACCTAGATCCTTTTAAATTAAAAATGAAGTTTTAAATCAATCTAAAGTATATATGAGTAA
ACTTGGTCTGACAGTTACCAATGCTTAATCAGTGAGGCACCTATCTCAGCGATCTGTCTATTTCGTTCAT
CCATAGTTGCCTGACTCCCCGTCGTGTAGATAACTACGATACGGGAGGGCTTACCATCTGGCCCCAGTGC
TGCAATGATACCGCGAGACCCACGCTCACCGGCTCCAGATTTATCAGCAATAAACCAGCCAGCCGGAAGG
GCCGAGCGCAGAAGTGGTCCTGCAACTTTATCCGCCTCCATCCAGTCTATTAATTGTTGCCGGGAAGCTA
GAGTAAGTAGTTCGCCAGTTAATAGTTTGCGCAACGTTGTTGCCATTGCTACAGGCATCGTGGTGTCACG
CTCGTCGTTTGGTATGGCTTCATTCAGCTCCGGTTCCCAACGATCAAGGCGAGTTACATGATCCCCCATG
TTGTGCAAAAAAGCGGTTAGCTCCTTCGGTCCTCCGATCGTTGTCAGAAGTAAGTTGGCCGCAGTGTTAT
CACTCATGGTTATGGCAGCACTGCATAATTCTCTTACTGTCATGCCATCCGTAAGATGCTTTTCTGTGAC
TGGTGAGTACTCAACCAAGTCATTCTGAGAATAGTGTATGCGGCGACCGAGTTGCTCTTGCCCGGCGTCA
ATACGGGATAATACCGCGCCACATAGCAGAACTTTAAAAGTGCTCATCATTGGAAAACGTTCTTCGGGGC
GAAAACTCTCAAGGATCTTACCGCTGTTGAGATCCAGTTCGATGTAACCCACTCGTGCACCCAACTGATC
TTCAGCATCTTTTACTTTCACCAGCGTTTCTGGGTGAGCAAAAACAGGAAGGCAAAATGCCGCAAAAAAG
GGAATAAGGGCGACACGGAAATGTTGAATACTCATACTCTTCCTTTTTCAATATTATTGAAGCATTTATC
AGGGTTATTGTCTCATGAGCGGATACATATTTGAATGTATTTAGAAAAATAAACAAATAGGGGTTCCGCG
CACATTTCCCCGAAAAGTGCCACCTAAATTGTAAGCGTTAATATTTTGTTAAAATTCGCGTTAAATTTTT
GTTAAATCAGCTCATTTTTTAACCAATAGGCCGAAATCGGCAAAATCCCTTATAAATCAAAAGAATAGAC
CGAGATAGGGT
[37 nt withheld, positions 8062-8098]
AAAGAACGTGGACTCCAACGTCAAAGG
[49 nt withheld, positions 8126-8174]
T
[91 nt withheld, positions 8176-8266]
G
[124 nt withheld, positions 8268-8391]
CCCATTCGCCATTCAGGCTGCGCAACTGTTGGGAAGGGCGATCGGTGCGGGCCTCTTCGCTATTACGCCA
GCTGGCGAAAGGGGGATGTGCTGCAAGGCGATTAAGTTGGGTAACGCCAGGGTTTTCCCAGTCACGACGT
TGTAAAACGACGGCCAGTGAGCGCGCGTAATACGACTCACTATAGGGCGAATTGACTAGTACATAACTTA
CGGTAAATGGCCCGCCTGGCTGACCGCCCAACGACCCCCGCCCATTGAC
Features (pLannotate 1.2.2; 28 found; start..end, strand, type, name):
    242..441     +  promoter       CMV promoter: human cytomegalovirus (CMV) immediate early promoter
    459..639     +  LTR            5' LTR (truncated): truncated 5' long terminal repeat (LTR) from HIV-1
    686..811     +  misc_feature   HIV-1 Ψ: packaging signal of human immunodeficiency virus type 1
    795..1133    +  CDS            HIV-1 gag (fragment): gag protein from human immunodeficiency virus 1; gag
   1310..1543    +  misc_feature   RRE: The Rev response element (RRE) of HIV-1 allows for Rev-dependent mRNA export from the nucleus to the cytoplasm.
   1920..2020    +  CDS            Rev (fragment): human immunodeficiency virus 1 (HIV-1) Rev protein; rev; enhances nuclear export of unspliced and incompletely spliced viral mRNAs
   2070..2187    +  misc_feature   cPPT/CTS: central polypurine tract and central termination sequence of HIV-1
   2262..2502    +  promoter       U6 promoter: RNA polymerase III promoter for human U6 snRNA
   2549..2616    +  misc_RNA       tracrRNA (fragment): trans-activating CRISPR RNA for the Streptococcus pyogenes CRISPR/Cas9 system
   2639..3138    +  promoter       PGK promoter: mouse phosphoglycerate kinase 1 promoter
   3178..3774    +  CDS            PuroR (fragment): puromycin N-acetyltransferase; pac from Streptomyces; confers resistance to puromycin
   3847..4545    +  CDS            TagBFP: TagBFP is a basic (constitutively fluorescent) blue fluorescent protein published in 2008, derived from Entacmaea quadricolor. It is reported to be a very rapidly-maturing monomer with very low acid sensitivity.
   4557..5143    +  misc_feature   WPRE: woodchuck hepatitis virus posttranscriptional regulatory element
   5137..5283    +  CDS            nef (fragment): NEF_HV1LA - Experimental evidence at protein level: Swiss-Prot protein existence level 1. Extracellular Nef protein targets CD4(+) T-lymphocytes for apoptosis by interacting with CXCR4 surface receptors. From Human immunodeficiency virus type 1 group M subtype B (isolate Lai) (HIV-1).
   5291..5469    +  LTR            5' LTR (truncated): truncated 5' long terminal repeat (LTR) from HIV-1
   5495..5606    +  polyA_signal   bGH poly(A) signal: bovine growth hormone polyadenylation signal
   5745..5763    -  promoter       T3 promoter: promoter for bacteriophage T3 RNA polymerase
   5808..5824    -  protein_bind   lac operator: The lac repressor binds to the lac operator to inhibit transcription in E. coli. This inhibition can be relieved by adding lactose or isopropyl-β-D-thiogalactopyranoside (IPTG). lac repressor encoded by lacI
   5832..5862    -  promoter       lac promoter: promoter for the E. coli lac operon
   5877..5898    -  protein_bind   CAP binding site: CAP binding activates transcription in the presence of cAMP. E. coli catabolite activator protein
   5911..6003    -  CDS            lacI (fragment): lac repressor; lacI; The lac repressor binds to the lac operator to inhibit transcription in E. coli. This inhibition can be relieved by adding lactose or isopropyl-β-D-thiogalactopyranoside (IPTG).
   6186..6774    -  rep_origin     ori: high-copy-number ColE1/pMB1/pBR322/pUC origin of replication
   6945..7805    -  CDS            AmpR: β-lactamase; bla; confers resistance to ampicillin, carbenicillin, and related antibiotics
   7806..7910    -  promoter       AmpR promoter: bla
   7963..8391    -  rep_origin     f1 ori (sequence partly withheld): f1 bacteriophage origin of replication; arrow indicates direction of (+) strand synthesis
   8396..8551    -  CDS            lacZα (fragment): LacZα fragment of β-galactosidase; lacZ fragment
   8559..8577    +  promoter       T7 promoter: promoter for bacteriophage T7 RNA polymerase
   8591..241     +  enhancer       CMV enhancer (across the origin): human cytomegalovirus immediate early enhancer
