[The description below was written by a language model from this plasmid's Addgene catalogue record and pLannotate feature annotations shown in this document.]
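Description:
pKLV2-U6gRNA5(ZNF649_5-1)-PGKpuroBFP-W is an 8,650 bp lentiviral CRISPR guide RNA vector built on the pKLV2-U6gRNA5(BbsI)-PGKpuroBFP-W backbone, into which a single guide sequence targeting human ZNF649 was cloned between two BbsI sites that were destroyed in the process. In bacteria it is maintained by a high-copy ColE1/pUC-type origin and selected with ampicillin through the AmpR β-lactamase gene. An f1 origin and remnants of a lac/lacZα cloning region with T3 and T7 promoters are also present in the plasmid backbone.

The viral portion begins with a CMV enhancer/promoter fused to a truncated HIV-1 5′ LTR, an arrangement that drives transcription of the viral genome in packaging cells. This is followed by the Ψ packaging signal with a gag fragment, the Rev response element for nuclear export of the genomic RNA, and the cPPT/CTS, which aids nuclear import. Within the transfer cassette, the human U6 RNA polymerase III promoter transcribes the ZNF649 spacer joined to a Streptococcus pyogenes Cas9 guide scaffold (annotated as a tracrRNA fragment). Downstream, the mouse PGK promoter drives puromycin N-acetyltransferase and TagBFP on the same strand, so transduced cells can be drug-selected and tracked by blue fluorescence. The feature table does not annotate the element linking these two coding sequences. A WPRE enhances transcript expression, and the unit ends with a truncated 3′ LTR and a bGH polyadenylation signal.

The plasmid encodes no Cas9, so the nuclease must be supplied separately in the target cells. It is intended to express a gRNA against ZNF649, and the associated publication used CRISPR perturbations with time-series single-cell RNA-seq to infer gene regulatory networks.
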