Addgene plasmid #212000: pKLV2-U6gRNA5(ZNF649_5-1)-PGKpuroBFP-W
Purpose: Express gRNA against ZNF649 with puro and BFP
Depositing lab: Kosuke Yusa. Depositing organization: Kyoto University, Institute for Life and Medical Sciences. Publication: RENGE infers gene regulatory networks using time-series single-cell RNA-seq data with CRISPR perturbations. Ishikawa M, Sugino S, Masuda Y, Tarumoto Y, Seto Y, Taniyama N, Wagai F, Yamauchi Y, Kojima Y, Kiryu H, Yusa K, Eiraku M, Mochizuki A. Commun Biol. 2023 Dec 28;6(1):1290. doi: 10.1038/s42003-023-05594-4. PubMed 38155269.
Backbone
  Vector backbone: pKLV2-U6gRNA5(BbsI)-PGKpuroBFP-W
  Backbone size w/o insert (bp): 8630
  Total vector size (bp): 8650
  Vector type: Mammalian Expression, Lentiviral, CRISPR
  Selectable markers: Puromycin
Growth in bacteria
  Bacterial resistance: Ampicillin, 100 μg/mL
  Growth temperature: 37°C
  Growth strain: NEB Stable
  Copy number: High Copy
Gene/Insert
  Gene/Insert name: sgRNA targeting ZNF649
  gRNA/shRNA sequence: AATCATGAACAAATGCCTA
  Species: H. sapiens (human)
  GenBank ID: NM_023074.4
  Entrez Gene: ZNF649
  Promoter: Human U6 promoter
  Cloning method: Restriction Enzyme; 5′ cloning site BbsI (destroyed during cloning); 3′ cloning site BbsI (destroyed during cloning)
  Sequencing primers: 5′ AGATAATTAGAATTAATTTGACTG
Terms and licenses: Academic/Nonprofit Terms; Industry Terms: Not Available to Industry
How to cite: pKLV2-U6gRNA5(ZNF649_5-1)-PGKpuroBFP-W was a gift from Kosuke Yusa (Addgene plasmid # 212000 ; http://n2t.net/addgene:212000 ; RRID:Addgene_212000)
